Addgene plasmid #70341: R777-E057 Hs.EIF4EBP2
Purpose: Gateway ORF clone of human EIF4EBP2 [NM_004096.4] with stop codon (for native or N-terminal fusions)
Depositing lab: Dominic Esposito. Depositing organization: National Cancer Institute (NCI).
Backbone
  Vector backbone: pDonor-255
  Backbone size w/o insert (bp): 2693
  Vector type: Gateway Entry Clone
Growth in bacteria
  Bacterial resistance: Spectinomycin, 50 μg/mL
  Growth temperature: 37°C
  Growth strain: DH10B
  Copy number: High Copy
Gene/Insert
  Gene/Insert name: EIF4EBP2
  Species: H. sapiens (human)
  Insert size (bp): 363
  GenBank ID: NM_004096.4
  Entrez Gene: EIF4EBP2 (a.k.a. 4EBP2, PHASII)
  Cloning method: Gateway Cloning
  Sequencing primers: 5′ M13F 23-mer (5'-CCCAGTCACGACGTTGTAAAACG); 3′ attLR 23-mer (5'-TAACATCAGAGATTTTGAGACAC)
Terms and licenses: Academic/Nonprofit Terms; Industry Terms: Not Available to Industry
How to cite: R777-E057 Hs.EIF4EBP2 was a gift from Dominic Esposito (Addgene plasmid # 70341 ; http://n2t.net/addgene:70341 ; RRID:Addgene_70341)
