[The description below was written by a language model from this plasmid's Addgene catalogue record and pLannotate feature annotations shown in this document.]
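Description:
R777-E057 Hs.EIF4EBP2 is a Gateway entry clone built on the pDonor-255 backbone that carries the human EIF4EBP2 open reading frame (reference transcript NM_004096.4). It is a small bacterial plasmid of about 3.1 kb, maintained at high copy in E. coli through a ColE1/pUC-type origin. Selection is with spectinomycin via the aadA (SmR) aminoglycoside adenylyltransferase gene. This gene sits downstream of fragments of a class 1 integron Pc promoter and a gentamicin acetyltransferase gene, which look like remnants of the cassette from which the marker was derived. Short lacZα and lacI fragments are also annotated as backbone remnants. The rrnB T1 and T2 terminators lie upstream of the cloning region, where they likely insulate the insert from read-through transcription.

The 363 bp insert, which includes its stop codon, is flanked by attL recombination sites. The automated annotation labels these attL3 on the 5′ side and a partial attL2 on the 3′ side. The plasmid has no annotated promoter positioned to express the ORF, so it is a shuttle and archive clone rather than an expression construct. An LR Clonase reaction transfers the coding sequence into a destination vector that supplies the promoter and any tags. Because the native stop codon is retained, the clone suits untagged expression or N-terminal fusions but not C-terminal ones. EIF4EBP2 encodes 4E-BP2, a repressor of translation initiation. In its hypophosphorylated form it binds eIF4E and blocks eIF4F complex assembly, and hyperphosphorylation releases it. The clone is therefore useful for building expression constructs to study cap-dependent translation control.
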