Features (pLannotate 1.2.2; 11 found; start..end, strand, type, name):
     18..54      -  CDS            lacZα (fragment): LacZα fragment of β-galactosidase; lacZ fragment
     85..180     +  protein_bind   attL3: mutant version of attL; recombination site for the Gateway® LR reaction LR Clonase™
    186..545     +  CDS            EIF4EBP2: 4EBP2_HUMAN - Experimental evidence at protein level: Swiss-Prot protein existence level 1. Repressor of translation initiation involved in synaptic plasticity, learning and memory formation (By similarity). Regulates EIF4E activity by preventing its assembly into the eIF4F complex: hypophosphorylated form of EIF4EBP2 competes with EIF4G1/EIF4G3 and strongly binds to EIF4E, leading to repress translation. In contrast, hyperphosphorylated form dissociates from EIF4E, allowing interaction between EIF4G1/EIF4G3 and EIF4E, leading to initiation of translation (PubMed:25533957). EIF4EBP2 is enriche
    553..646     -  protein_bind   attL2 (fragment): mutant version of attL; recombination site for the Gateway® LR reaction LR Clonase™
    761..784     +  promoter       Pc promoter (fragment): intI1 (promoter lies within the coding sequence); class 1 integron promoter
    960..1016    +  CDS            GmR (fragment): gentamycin acetyltransferase; aacC1; confers resistance to gentamycin
   1023..1814    +  CDS            SmR: aminoglycoside adenylyltransferase (Murphy, 1985); aadA; confers resistance to spectinomycin and streptomycin
   1907..2495    +  rep_origin     ori: high-copy-number ColE1/pMB1/pBR322/pUC origin of replication
   2678..2770    +  CDS            lacI (fragment): lac repressor; lacI; The lac repressor binds to the lac operator to inhibit transcription in E. coli. This inhibition can be relieved by adding lactose or isopropyl-β-D-thiogalactopyranoside (IPTG).
   2825..2852    -  terminator     rrnB T2 terminator: transcription terminator T2 from the E. coli rrnB gene
   2984..3027    +  terminator     rrnB T1 terminator: Escherichia coli rrnB; transcription terminator T1 from the E. coli rrnB gene
>Addgene plasmid #70341 | R777-E057 Hs.EIF4EBP2 | depositor full sequence | sequence record 125790 | Full Sequence
TTAACGCTAGCATGGATGTTTTCCCAGTCACGACGTTGTAAAACGACGGCCAGTCTTAAAATTCGAGCTC
GGTCCGAGGATCCGAAATAATGATTTTATTTTGACTGATAGTGACCTGTTCGTTGCAACAAATTGATAAG
CAATGCTTTTTTATAATGCCAACTTTGTACAAAAAAGTTGGCACCATGTCCTCGTCAGCCGGCAGCGGCC
ACCAGCCCAGCCAGAGCCGCGCCATCCCCACCCGCACCGTGGCCATCAGCGACGCCGCGCAGCTACCTCA
TGACTATTGCACCACGCCCGGGGGGACGCTCTTCTCCACCACACCGGGAGGAACTCGAATCATTTATGAC
AGAAAGTTTCTGTTGGATCGTCGCAATTCTCCCATGGCTCAGACCCCACCCTGCCACCTGCCCAATATCC
CAGGAGTCACTAGCCCTGGCACCTTAATTGAAGACTCCAAAGTAGAAGTAAACAATTTGAACAACTTGAA
CAATCACGACAGGAAACATGCAGTTGGGGATGATGCTCAGTTCGAGATGGACATCTAATCAACTTTCTTG
TACAAAGTTGGCATTATAGGAAAGCATTGCTTATCAATTTGTTGCAACGAACAGGTCACTATCAGTCAAA
ATAAAATCATTATTTGCATGCAAGCTTAGATCCTCTAGACCAGCCAGGACAGAAATGCCTCGACTTCGCT
GCTACCCAAGGTTGCCGGGTGACGCACACCGTGGAAACGGATGAAGGCACGAACCCAGTGGACATAAGCC
TGTTCGGTTCGTAAGCTGTAATGCAAGTAGCGTATGCGCTCACGCAACTGGTCCAGAACCTTGACCGAAC
GCAGCGGTGGTAACGGCGCAGTGGCGGTTTTCATGGCTTGTTATGACTGTTTTTTTGGGGTACAGTCTAT
GCCTCGGGCATCCAAGCAGCAAGCGCGTTACGCCGTGGGTCGATGTTTGATGTTATGGAGCAGCAACGAT
GTTACGCAGCAGGGCAGTCGCCCTAAAACAAAGTTAAACATTATGAGGGAAGCGGTGATCGCCGAAGTAT
CGACTCAACTATCAGAGGTAGTTGGCGTCATCGAGCGCCATCTCGAACCGACGTTGCTGGCCGTACATTT
GTACGGCTCCGCAGTGGATGGCGGCCTGAAGCCACACAGTGATATTGATTTGCTGGTTACGGTGACCGTA
AGGCTTGATGAAACAACGCGGCGAGCTTTGATCAACGACCTTTTGGAAACTTCGGCTTCCCCTGGAGAGA
GCGAGATTCTCCGCGCTGTAGAAGTCACCATTGTTGTGCACGACGACATCATTCCGTGGCGTTATCCAGC
TAAGCGCGAACTGCAATTTGGAGAATGGCAGCGCAATGACATTCTTGCAGGTATCTTCGAGCCAGCCACG
ATCGACATTGATCTGGCTATCTTGCTGACAAAAGCAAGAGAACATAGCGTTGCCTTGGTAGGTCCAGCGG
CGGAGGAACTCTTTGATCCGGTTCCTGAACAGGATCTATTTGAGGCGCTAAATGAAACCTTAACGCTATG
GAACTCGCCGCCCGACTGGGCTGGCGATGAGCGAAATGTAGTGCTTACGTTGTCCCGCATTTGGTACAGC
GCAGTAACCGGCAAAATCGCGCCGAAGGATGTCGCTGCCGACTGGGCAATGGAGCGCCTGCCGGCCCAGT
ATCAGCCCGTCATACTTGAAGCTAGACAGGCTTATCTTGGACAAGAAGAAGATCGCTTGGCCTCGCGCGC
AGATCAGTTGGAAGAATTTGTCCACTACGTGAAAGGCGAGATCACCAAGGTAGTCGGCAAATAACCCTCG
AGCCACCCATGACCAAAATCCCTTAACGTGAGTTACGCGTCGTTCCACTGAGCGTCAGACCCCGTAGAAA
AGATCAAAGGATCTTCTTGAGATCCTTTTTTTCTGCGCGTAATCTGCTGCTTGCAAACAAAAAAACCACC
GCTACCAGCGGTGGTTTGTTTGCCGGATCAAGAGCTACCAACTCTTTTTCCGAAGGTAACTGGCTTCAGC
AGAGCGCAGATACCAAATACTGTCCTTCTAGTGTAGCCGTAGTTAGGCCACCACTTCAAGAACTCTGTAG
CACCGCCTACATACCTCGCTCTGCTAATCCTGTTACCAGTGGCTGCTGCCAGTGGCGATAAGTCGTGTCT
TACCGGGTTGGACTCAAGACGATAGTTACCGGATAAGGCGCAGCGGTCGGGCTGAACGGGGGGTTCGTGC
ACACAGCCCAGCTTGGAGCGAACGACCTACACCGAACTGAGATACCTACAGCGTGAGCATTGAGAAAGCG
CCACGCTTCCCGAAGGGAGAAAGGCGGACAGGTATCCGGTAAGCGGCAGGGTCGGAACAGGAGAGCGCAC
GAGGGAGCTTCCAGGGGGAAACGCCTGGTATCTTTATAGTCCTGTCGGGTTTCGCCACCTCTGACTTGAG
CGTCGATTTTTGTGATGCTCGTCAGGGGGGCGGAGCCTATGGAAAAACGCCAGCAACGCGGCCTTTTTAC
GGTTCCTGGCCTTTTGCTGGCCTTTTGCTCACATGTTCTTTCCTGCGTTATCCCCTGATTCTGTGGATAA
CCGTATTACCGCCTTTGAGTGAGCTGATACCGCTCGCCGCAGCCGAACGACCGAGCGCAGCGAGTCAGTG
AGCGAGGAAGCGGAAGAGCGCCCAATACGCAAACCGCCTCTCCCCGCGCGTTGGCCGATTCATTAATGCA
GCTGGCACGACAGGTTTCCCGACTGGAAAGCGGGCAGTGAGCGCAACGCAATTAATACGCGTACCGCTAG
CCAGGAAGAGTTTGTAGAAACGCAAAAAGGCCATCCGTCAGGATGGCCTTCTGCTTAGTTTGATGCCTGG
CAGTTTATGGCGGGCGTCCTGCCCGCCACCCTCCGGGCCGTTGCTTCACAACGTTCAAATCCGCTCCCGG
CGGATTTGTCCTACTCAGGAGAGCGTTCACCGACAAACAACAGATAAAACGAAAGGCCCAGTCTTCCGAC
TGAGCCTTTCGTTTTATTTGATGCCTGGCAGTTCCCTACTCTCGCG
