>Addgene plasmid #70341 | R777-E057 Hs.EIF4EBP2 | addgene partial sequence | sequence record 129350 | pCR8_R1 5'-cgaaccgaacaggcttatgt-3'
GTGCGTCACCCGGCAACCTTGGGTAGCAGCGAAGTCGAGGCATTTCTGTCCTGGCTGGTCTAGAGGATCT
AAGCTTGCATGCAAATAATGATTTTATTTTGACTGATAGTGACCTGTTCGTTGCAACAAATTGATAAGCA
ATGCTTTCCTATAATGCCAACTTTGTACAAGAAAGTTGATTAGATGTCCATCTCGAACTGAGCATCATCC
CCAACTGCATGTTTCCTGTCGTGATTGTTCAAGTTGTTCAAATTGTTTACTTCTACTTTGGAGTCTTCAA
TTAAGGTGCCAGGGCTAGTGACTCCTGGGATATTGGGCAGGTGGCAGGGTGGGGTCTGAGCCATGGGAGA
ATTGCGACGATCCAACAGAAACTTTCTGTCATAAATGATTCGAGTTCCTCCCGGTGTGGTGGAGAAGAGC
GTCCCCCCGGGCGTGGTGCAATAGTCATGAGGTAGCTGCGCGGCGTCGCTGATGGCCACGGTGCGGGTGG
GGATGGCGCGGCTCTGG
